Addgene plasmid #245531: pICSL30007
Purpose: Level 0 Golden Gate part N-Terminal Tag with overhangs CCAT - AATG
Depositing lab: Mark Youles. Depositing organization: Sainsbury Laboratory, Norwich.
Backbone
  Vector backbone: pICSL01002
  Backbone size w/o insert (bp): 2246
  Vector type: Synthetic Biology
Growth in bacteria
  Bacterial resistance: Spectinomycin, 50 μg/mL
  Growth temperature: 37°C
  Growth strain: DH5alpha
  Copy number: High Copy
Gene/Insert
  Gene/Insert name: N-Terminal tag 6 x HA tag
  Species: Synthetic
  Insert size (bp): 196
  Mutation: BsaI/BpiI sites removed by point-mutation
  Cloning method: Restriction Enzyme; 5′ cloning site BsaI (destroyed during cloning); 3′ cloning site BsaI (destroyed during cloning)
  Sequencing primers: 5′ TCACATGTTCTTTCCTGCG; 3′ GTCTCATGAGCGGATACATATTTGAATG
Terms and licenses: Academic/Nonprofit Terms; Industry Terms: Not Available to Industry
Depositor comments: Level 0 N-Terminal tag module used for GoldenGate assemblies using the MoClo overhang syntax
How to cite: pICSL30007 was a gift from Mark Youles (Addgene plasmid # 245531 ; http://n2t.net/addgene:245531 ; RRID:Addgene_245531)
