[The description below was written by a language model from this plasmid's Addgene catalogue record and pLannotate feature annotations shown in this document.]
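Description:
pICSL30007 is a Level 0 Golden Gate (MoClo syntax) part plasmid built on the pICSL01002 backbone, a small synthetic-biology cloning vector maintained in E. coli. The sequenced record is 2,442 nt, consistent with a 2,246 bp backbone plus a 196 bp insert. Propagation relies on a high-copy ColE1/pUC-type origin, and selection is by spectinomycin through the aadA adenylyltransferase gene, which appears to be driven by the annotated AmpR (bla) promoter lying upstream in the same orientation. The short fragments annotated as lacI, GmR and an integrase are most likely remnants carried along with the backbone and the resistance cassette rather than functional genes.

The payload is a synthetic N-terminal epitope tag module encoding six copies of the HA tag, which the feature table detects as two adjacent 3xHA blocks on the forward strand. The part is defined by the fusion overhangs CCAT and AATG, the MoClo positions for an N-terminal tag: on digestion with the Type IIS enzyme BsaI the module is released with these four-base ends, so that it ligates downstream of a promoter/5′UTR part and in frame upstream of a coding sequence part. Internal BsaI and BpiI sites were removed by point mutation so that the tag remains intact during one-pot digestion-ligation assemblies. The plasmid carries no promoter or terminator for expressing the tag itself. It serves purely as a donor of a standardised part for building Level 1 transcription units in which a protein of interest is fused to an N-terminal 6xHA tag, allowing detection or immunoprecipitation with anti-HA antibodies. The record does not specify an intended expression host for the final assemblies.
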