Features (pLannotate 1.2.2; 8 found; start..end, strand, type, name):
     13..101     +  CDS            3xHA (fragment): three tandem HA epitope tags
    115..203     +  CDS            3xHA (fragment): three tandem HA epitope tags
    222..271     -  CDS            lacI (fragment): lac repressor; lacI; The lac repressor binds to the lac operator to inhibit transcription in E. coli. This inhibition can be relieved by adding lactose or isopropyl-β-D-thiogalactopyranoside (IPTG).
    454..1042    -  rep_origin     ori: high-copy-number ColE1/pMB1/pBR322/pUC origin of replication
   1216..2004    -  CDS            aadA: S3AD_ECOLX - Experimental evidence at protein level: Swiss-Prot protein existence level 1. Mediates bacterial resistance to the antibiotics streptomycin and spectinomycin. From Escherichia coli.
   2011..2067    -  CDS            GmR (fragment): gentamycin acetyltransferase; aacC1; confers resistance to gentamycin
   2155..2235    +  CDS            int (fragment): INT2_ECOLX - Protein inferred from homology: Swiss-Prot protein existence level 3. Putative integrase believed to be involved in the insertion of antibiotic resistance genes into plasmids and transposons. From Escherichia coli.
   2226..2330    -  promoter       AmpR promoter: bla
>Addgene plasmid #245531 | pICSL30007 | addgene full sequence | sequence record 495462 | Addgene NGS Result
GGTCTCACCATGTACCCATACGATGTTCCTGACTATGCGGGCTATCCCTATGACGTCCCGGACTATGCAG
GATTGTATCCATATGACGTTCCAGATTACGCCACTAGAGCTGCTTACCCATACGATGTTCCTGACTATGC
GGGCTATCCCTATGACGTCCCGGACTATGCAGGATTGTATCCATATGACGTTCCAGATTACGCAATGTGA
GACCACGAGTGATTAATGAATCGGCCAACGCGCGGGGAGAGGCGGTTTGCGTATTGGGCGCTCTTCCGCT
TCCTCGCTCACTGACTCGCTGCGCTCGGTCGTTCGGCTGCGGCGAGCGGTATCAGCTCACTCAAAGGCGG
TAATACGGTTATCCACAGAATCAGGGGATAACGCAGGAAAGAACATGTGAGCAAAAGGCCAGCAAAAGGC
CAGGAACCGTAAAAAGGCCGCGTTGCTGGCGTTTTTCCATAGGCTCCGCCCCCCTGACGAGCATCACAAA
AATCGACGCTCAAGTCAGAGGTGGCGAAACCCGACAGGACTATAAAGATACCAGGCGTTTCCCCCTGGAA
GCTCCCTCGTGCGCTCTCCTGTTCCGACCCTGCCGCTTACCGGATACCTGTCCGCCTTTCTCCCTTCGGG
AAGCGTGGCGCTTTCTCATAGCTCACGCTGTAGGTATCTCAGTTCGGTGTAGGTCGTTCGCTCCAAGCTG
GGCTGTGTGCACGAACCCCCCGTTCAGCCCGACCGCTGCGCCTTATCCGGTAACTATCGTCTTGAGTCCA
ACCCGGTAAGACACGACTTATCGCCACTGGCAGCAGCCACTGGTAACAGGATTAGCAGAGCGAGGTATGT
AGGCGGTGCTACAGAGTTCTTGAAGTGGTGGCCTAACTACGGCTACACTAGAAGAACAGTATTTGGTATC
TGCGCTCTGCTGAAGCCAGTTACCTTCGGAAAAAGAGTTGGTAGCTCTTGATCCGGCAAACAAACCACCG
CTGGTAGCGGTGGTTTTTTTGTTTGCAAGCAGCAGATTACGCGCAGAAAAAAAGGATCTCAAGAAGATCC
TTTGATCTTTTCTACGGGGTCTGACGCTCAGTGGAACGAAAACTCACGTTAAGGGATTTTGGTCATGAGA
TTATCAAAAAGGATCTTCACCTAGATCCTTTTAAATTAAAAATGAAGTTTTAAATCAATCTAAAGTATAT
ATGAGTAAACTTGGTCTGACAGTTATTTGCCGACTACCTTGGTGATCTCGCCTTTTACGTAATGGACAAA
TTCTTCCAACTGATCTGCGCGCGAGGCCAAGCGATCTTCTTCTTGTCCAAGATAAGCCTGTCTAGCTTCA
AGTATGACGGGCTGATACTGGGCCGGCAGGCGCTCCATTGCCCAGTCGGCAGCGACATCCTTCGGCGCGA
TTTTGCCGGTTACTGCGCTGTACCAAATGCGGGACAACGTAAGCACTACATTTCGCTCATCGCCAGCCCA
GTCGGGCGGCGAGTTCCATAGCGTTAAGGTTTCATTTAGCGCCTCAAATAGATCCTGTTCAGGAACCGGA
TCAAAGAGTTCCTCCGCCGCTGGACCTACCAAGGCAACGCTATGTTCTCTTGCTTTTGTCAGCAAGATAG
CCAGATCAATGTCGATCGTGGCTGGCTCGAAGATACCTGCAAGAATGTCATTGCGCTGCCATTCTCCAAA
TTGCAGTTCGCGCTTAGCTGGATAACGCCACGGAATGATGTCGTCGTGCACAACAATGGTGACTTCTACA
GCGCGGAGAATCTCGCTCTCTCCAGGGGAAGCCGAAGTTTCCAAAAGGTCGTTGATCAAAGCTCGCCGCG
TTGTTTCATCAAGCCTTACGGTCACCGTAACCAGCAAATCAATATCGCTGTGTGGCTTCAGGCCGCCATC
CACTGCGGAGCCGTACAAATGTACGGCCAGCAACGTCGGTTCGAGATGGCGCTCGATGACGCCAACTACC
TCTGATAGTTGAGTCGATACTTCGGCGATCACCGCTTCCCTCATGATGTTTAACTTTGTTTTAGGGCGAC
TGCCCTGCTGCGTAACATCGTTGCTGCTCCATAACATCAAACATCGACCCACGGCGTAACGCGCTTGCTG
CTTGGATGCCCGAGGCATAGACTGTACCCCAAAAAAAAACAGTCATAACAAGCCATGAAAACCGCCACTG
CGCCGTTACCACCGCTGCGTTCGGTCAAGGTTCTGGACCAGTTGCGTGAGCGCATACTCTTCCTTTTTCA
ATATTATTGAAGCATTTATCAGGGTTATTGTCTCATGAGCGGATACATATTTGAATGTATTTAGAAAAAT
AAACAAATAGGGGTTCCGCGCACATTTCCCCGAAAAGTGCCACCTGACGTCTAAGAAACCATTATTATCA
TGACATTAACCTATAAAAATAGGCGTATCACGAGGCCCTTTCGTCCACTGAAGAGCCACTGT
